>Addgene plasmid #157997 | pJL-mGold | addgene full sequence | sequence record 309931 | Addgene NGS Result
AGATCTATGGTGAGCAAGGGCGAGGAGCTGTTCACCGGGGTGGTGCCCATCCTGGTCGAGCTGGACGGCG
ACGTAAACGGCCACAAGTTCAGCGTGTCCGGCGAGGGCGAGGGCGATGCCACCTACGGCAAGCTGACCCT
GAAGTTCATCTGCACCACCGGCAAGCTGCCCGTGCCCTGGCCCACCCTCGTGACCAGCCTGGGCTACGGC
CTGCAGTGCTTCGCCCGCTACCCCGACCACATGAAGCAGCACGACTTCTTCAAGTCCGCCATGCCCGAAG
GCTACGTCCAGGAGCGCACCATCTTCTTCAAGGACGACGGCAACTACAAGACCCGCGCCGAGGTGAAGTT
CGAGGGCGACACCCTGGTGAACCGCATCGAGCTGAAGGGCATCGACTTCAAGGAGGACGGCAACATCCTG
GGGCACAAGCTGGAGTACAACTACAACAGCCACAACGTCTATATCACCGCCGACAAGCAGAAGAACGGCA
TCAAGGCCAACTTCAAGATCCGCCACAACATCGAGGACGGCGGCGTGCAGCTCGCCGACCACTACCAGCA
GAACACCCCCATCGGCGACGGCCCCGTGCTGCTGCCCGACAACCACTACCTGAGCTACCAGTCCAAGCTG
AGCAAAGACCCCAACGAGAAGCGCGATCACATGGTCCTGCTGGAGTTCGTGACCGCCGCCGGGATCACTC
TCGGCATGGACGAGCTGTACAAGTAAGGATCCACTAGTTCTAGAGCGAATTTCTTATGATTTATGATTTT
TATTATTAAATAAGTTATAAAAAAAATAAGTGTATACAAATTTTAAAGTGACTCTTAGGTTTTAAAACGA
AAATTCTTATTCTTGAGTAACTCTTTCCTGTAGGTCAGGTTGCTTTCTCAGGTATAGTATGAGGTCGCTC
TTATTGACCACACCTCTACCGGCTCGAGGGGGGGCCCGGTACCCAATTCGCCCTATAGTGAGTCGTATTA
CGCGCGCATCCAGCTTTGGACTTCTTCGCCAGAGGTTTGGTCAAGTCTCCAATCAAGGTTGTCGGCTTGT
CTACCTTGCCAGAAATTTACGAAAAGATGGAAAAGGGTCAAATCGTTGGTAGATACGTTGTTGACACTTC
TAAATAAGCGAATTTCTTATGATTTATGATTTTTATTATTAAATAAGTTATAAAAAAAATAAGTGTATAC
AAATTTTAAAGTGACTCTTAGGTTTTAAAACGAAAATTCTTATTCTTGAGTAACTCTTTCCTGTAGGTCA
GGTTGCTTTCTCAGGTATAGCATGAGGTCGCTCTTATTGACCACACCTCTACCGGCATGCCAATTCACTG
GCCGTCGTTTTACAACGTCGTGACTGGGAAAACCCTGGCGTTACCCAACTTAATCGCCTTGCAGCACATC
CCCCTTTCGCCAGCTGGCGTAATAGCGAAGAGGCCCGCACCGATCGCCCTTCCCAACAGTTGCGCAGCCT
GAATGGCGAATGGCGCCTGATGCGGTATTTTCTCCTTACGCATCTGTGCGGTATTTCACACCGCATAATC
GGATCGTACTTGTTACCCATCATTGAATTTTGAACATCCGAACCTGGGAGTTTTCCCTGAAACAGATAGT
ATATTTGAACCTGTATAATAATATATAGTCTAGCGCTTTACGGAAGACAATGTATGTATTTCGGTTCCTG
GAGAAACTATTGCATCTATTGCATAGGTAATCTTGCACGTCGCATCCCCGGTTCATTTTCTGCGTTTCCA
TCTTGCACTTCAATAGCATATCTTTGTTAACGAAGCATCTGTGCTTCATTTTGTAGAACAAAAATGCAAC
GCGAGAGCGCTAATTTTTCAAACAAAGAATCTGAGCTGCATTTTTACAGAACAGAAATGCAACGCGAAAG
CGCTATTTTACCAACGAAGAATCTGTGCTTCATTTTTGTAAAACAAAAATGCAACGCGAGAGCGCTAATT
TTTCAAACAAAGAATCTGAGCTGCATTTTTACAGAACAGAAATGCAACGCGAGAGCGCTATTTTACCAAC
AAAGAATCTATACTTCTTTTTTGTTCTACAAAAATGCATCCCGAGAGCGCTATTTTTCTAACAAAGCATC
TTAGATTACTTTTTTTCTCCTTTGTGCGCTCTATAATGCAGTCTCTTGATAACTTTTTGCACTGTAGGTC
CGTTAAGGTTAGAAGAAGGCTACTTTGGTGTCTATTTTCTCTTCCATAAAAAAAGCCTGACTCCACTTCC
CGCGTTTACTGATTACTAGCGAAGCTGCGGGTGCATTTTTTCAAGATAAAGGCATCCCCGATTATATTCT
ATACCGATGTGGATTGCGCATACTTTGTGAACAGAAAGTGATAGCGTTGATGATTCTTCATTGGTCAGAA
AATTATGAACGGTTTCTTCTATTTTGTCTCTATATACTACGTATAGGAAATGTTTACATTTTCGTATTGT
TTTCGATTCACTCTATGAATAGTTCTTACTACAATTTTTTTGTCTAAAGAGTAATACTAGAGATAAACAT
AAAAAATGTAGAGGTCGAGTTTAGATGCAAGTTCAAGGAGCGAAAGGTGGATGGGTAGGTTATATAGGGA
TATAGCACAGAGATATATAGCAAAGAGATACTTTTGAGCAATGTTTGTGGAAGCGGTATTCGCAATATTT
TAGTAGCTCGTTACAGTCCGGTGCGTTTTTGGTTTTTTGAAAGTGCGTCTTCAGAGCGCTTTTGGTTTTC
AAAAGCGCTCTGAAGTTCCTATACTTTCTAGCTAGAGAATAGGAACTTCGGAATAGGAACTTCAAAGCGT
TTCCGAAAACGAGCGCTTCCGAAAATGCAACGCGAGCTGCGCACATACAGCTCACTGTTCACGTCGCACC
TATATCTGCGTGTTGCCTGTATATATATATACATGAGAAGAACGGCATAGTGCGTGTTTATGCTTAAATG
CGTACTTATATGCGTCTATTTATGTAGGATGAAAGGTAGTCTAGTACCTCCTGTGATATTATCCCATTCC
ATGCGGGGTATCGTATGCTTCCTTCAGCACTACCCTTTAGCTGTTCTATATGCTGCCACTCCTCAATTGG
ATTAGTCTCATCCTTCAATGCTATCATTTCCTTTGATATTGGATCGATCCGATGATAAGCTGTCAAACAT
GAGAATTGGGTAATAACTGATATAATTAAATTGAAGCTCTAATTTGTGAGTTTAGTATACATGCATTTAC
TTATAATACAGTTTTTTAGTTTTGCTGGCCGCATCTTCTCAAATATGCTTCCCAGCCTGCTTTTCTGTAA
CGTTCACCCTCTACCTTAGCATCCCTTCCCTTTGCAAATAGTCCTCTTCCAACAATAATAATGTCAGATC
CTGTAGAGACCACATCATCCACGGTTCTATACTGTTGACCCAATGCGTCTCCCTTGTCATCTAAACCCAC
ACCGGGTGTCATAATCAACCAATCGTAACCTTCATCTCTTCCACCCATGTCTCTTTGAGCAATAAAGCCG
ATAACAAAATCTTTGTCGCTCTTCGCAATGTCAACAGTACCCTTAGTATATTCTCCAGTAGATAGGGAGC
CCTTGCATGACAATTCTGCTAACATCAAAAGGCCTCTAGGTTCCTTTGTTACTTCTTCTGCCGCCTGCTT
CAAACCGCTAACAATACCTGGGCCCACCACACCGTGTGCATTCGTAATGTCTGCCCATTCTGCTATTCTG
TATACACCCGCAGAGTACTGCAATTTGACTGTATTACCAATGTCAGCAAATTTTCTGTCTTCGAAGAGTA
AAAAATTGTACTTGGCGGATAATGCCTTTAGCGGCTTAACTGTGCCCTCCATGGAAAAATCAGTCAAGAT
ATCCACATGTGTTTTTAGTAAACAAATTTTGGGACCTAATGCTTCAACTAACTCCAGTAATTCCTTGGTG
GTACGAACATCCAATGAAGCACACAAGTTTGTTTGCTTTTCGTGCATGATATTAAATAGCTTGGCAGCAA
CAGGACTAGGATGAGTAGCAGCACGTTCCTTATATGTAGCTTTCGACATGATTTATCTTCGTTTCCTGCA
TGTTTTTGTTCTGTGCAGTTGGGTTAAGAATACTGGGCAATTTCATGTTTCTTCAACACTACATATGCGT
ATATATACCAATCTAAGTCTGTGCTCCTTCCTTCGTTCTTCCTTCTGTTCGGAGATTACCGAATCAAAAA
AATTTCAAGGAAACCGAAATCAAAAAAAAGAATAAAAAAAAAATGATGAATTGAAAAGCTAATTCTTGAA
GACGAAAGGGCCTCGTGATACGCCTATTTTTATAGGTTAATGTCATGATAATAATGGTTTCTTAGACGTC
AGGTGGCACTTTTCGGGGAAATGTGCGCGGAACCCCTATTTGTTTATTTTTCTAAATACATTCAAATATG
TATCCGCTCATGAGACAATAACCCTGATAAATGCTTCAATAATATTGAAAAAGGAAGAGTATGAGTATTC
AACATTTCCGTGTCGCCCTTATTCCCTTTTTTGCGGCATTTTGCCTTCCTGTTTTTGCTCACCCAGAAAC
GCTGGTGAAAGTAAAAGATGCTGAAGATCAGTTGGGTGCACGAGTGGGTTACATCGAACTGGATCTCAAC
AGCGGTAAGATCCTTGAGAGTTTTCGCCCCGAAGAACGTTTTCCAATGATGAGCACTTTTAAAGTTCTGC
TATGTGGCGCGGTATTATCCCGTATTGACGCCGGGCAAGAGCAACTCGGTCGCCGCATACACTATTCTCA
GAATGACTTGGTTGAGTACTCACCAGTCACAGAAAAGCATCTTACGGATGGCATGACAGTAAGAGAATTA
TGCAGTGCTGCCATAACCATGAGTGATAACACTGCGGCCAACTTACTTCTGACAACGATCGGAGGACCGA
AGGAGCTAACCGCTTTTTTGCACAACATGGGGGATCATGTAACTCGCCTTGATCGTTGGGAACCGGAGCT
GAATGAAGCCATACCAAACGACGAGCGTGACACCACGATGCCTGTAGCAATGGCAACAACGTTGCGCAAA
CTATTAACTGGCGAACTACTTACTCTAGCTTCCCGGCAACAATTAATAGACTGGATGGAGGCGGATAAAG
TTGCAGGACCACTTCTGCGCTCGGCCCTTCCGGCTGGCTGGTTTATTGCTGATAAATCTGGAGCCGGTGA
GCGTGGGTCTCGCGGTATCATTGCAGCACTGGGGCCAGATGGTAAGCCCTCCCGTATCGTAGTTATCTAC
ACGACGGGGAGTCAGGCAACTATGGATGAACGAAATAGACAGATCGCTGAGATAGGTGCCTCACTGATTA
AGCATTGGTAACTGTCAGACCAAGTTTACTCATATATACTTTAGATTGATTTAAAACTTCATTTTTAATT
TAAAAGGATCTAGGTGAAGATCCTTTTTGATAATCTCATGACCAAAATCCCTTAACGTGAGTTTTCGTTC
CACTGAGCGTCAGACCCCGTAGAAAAGATCAAAGGATCTTCTTGAGATCCTTTTTTTCTGCGCGTAATCT
GCTGCTTGCAAACAAAAAAACCACCGCTACCAGCGGTGGTTTGTTTGCCGGATCAAGAGCTACCAACTCT
TTTTCCGAAGGTAACTGGCTTCAGCAGAGCGCAGATACCAAATACTGTTCTTCTAGTGTAGCCGTAGTTA
GGCCACCACTTCAAGAACTCTGTAGCACCGCCTACATACCTCGCTCTGCTAATCCTGTTACCAGTGGCTG
CTGCCAGTGGCGATAAGTCGTGTCTTACCGGGTTGGACTCAAGACGATAGTTACCGGATAAGGCGCAGCG
GTCGGGCTGAACGGGGGGTTCGTGCACACAGCCCAGCTTGGAGCGAACGACCTACACCGAACTGAGATAC
CTACAGCGTGAGCTATGAGAAAGCGCCACGCTTCCCGAAGGGAGAAAGGCGGACAGGTATCCGGTAAGCG
GCAGGGTCGGAACAGGAGAGCGCACGAGGGAGCTTCCAGGGGGAAACGCCTGGTATCTTTATAGTCCTGT
CGGGTTTCGCCACCTCTGACTTGAGCGTCGATTTTTGTGATGCTCGTCAGGGGGGCGGAGCCTATGGAAA
AACGCCAGCAACGCGGCCTTTTTACGGTTCCTGGCCTTTTGCTGGCCTTTTGCTCACATGTTCTTTCCTG
CGTTATCCCCTGATTCTGTGGATAACCGTATTACCGCCTTTGAGTGAGCTGATACCGCTCGCCGCAGCCG
AACGACCGAGCGCAGCGAGTCAGTGAGCGAGGAAGCGGAAGAGCGCCCAATACGCAAACCGCCTCTCCCC
GCGCGTTGGCCGATTCATTAATGCAGCTGGCACGACAGGTTTCCCGACTGGAAAGCGGGCAGTGAGCGCA
ACGCAATTAATGTGAGTTAGCTCACTCATTAGGCACCCCAGGCTTTACACTTTATGCTTCCGGCTCGTAT
GTTGTGTGGAATTGTGAGCGGATAACAATTTCACACAGGAAACAGCTATGACCATGATTACGCCAAGCTT
ACCGCATCAGGAAATTGTAAGCGTTAATATTTTGTTAAAATTCGCGTTAAATTTTTGTTAAATCAGCTCA
TTTTTTAACCAATAGGCCGAAATCGGCAAAATCCCTTATAAATCAAAAGAATAGACCGAGATAGGGT
[37 nt withheld, positions 6648-6684]
AAAGAACGTGGACTCCAACGTCAAAGG
[49 nt withheld, positions 6712-6760]
T
[91 nt withheld, positions 6762-6852]
G
[124 nt withheld, positions 6854-6977]
CCATTCGCGCTAGCCAGTTCGAGTTTATCATTATCAATACTGCCATTTCAAAGAATACGTAAATAATTAA
TAGTAGTGATTTTCCTAACTTTATTTAGTCAAAAAATTAGCCTTTTAATTCTGCTGTAACCCGTACATGC
CCAAAATAGGGGGCGGGTTACACAGAATATATAACATCGTAGGTGTCTGGGTGAACAGTTTATTCCTGGC
ATCCACTAAATATAATGGAGCCCGCTTTTTAAGCTGGCATCCAGAAAAAAAAAGAATCCCAGCACCAAAA
TATTGTTTTCTTCACCAACCATCAGTTCATAGGTCCATTCTCTTAGCGCAACTACAGAGAACAGGGGCAC
AAACAGGCAAAAAACGGGCACAACCTCAATGGAGTGATGCAACCTGCCTGGAGTAAATGATGACACAAGG
CAATTGACCCACGCATGTATCTATCTCATTTTCTTACACCTTCTATTACCTTCTGCTCTCTCTGATTTGG
AAAAAGCTGAAAAAAAAGGTTGAAACCAGTTCCCTGAAATTATTCCCCTACTTGACTAATAAGTATATAA
AGACGGTAGGTATTGATTGTAATTCTGTAAATCTATTTCTTAAACTTCTTAAATTCTACTTTTATAGTTA
GTCTTTTTTTTAGTTTTAAAACACCAAGAACTTAGTTTCGAATAAACACACATAAACAAACAAA
Features (pLannotate 1.2.2; 23 found; start..end, strand, type, name):
      7..726     +  CDS            mGold: photostable derivative of mVenus (Lee et al., 2020) mammalian codon-optimized
    727..747     -  misc_feature   MCS (fragment): pBluescript multiple cloning site
    745..932     +  terminator     ADH1 terminator: S. cerevisiae ADH1; transcription terminator for the S. cerevisiae alcohol dehydrogenase 1 (ADH1) gene
    933..953     +  misc_feature   MCS (fragment): pBluescript multiple cloning site
    962..980     -  promoter       T7 promoter: promoter for bacteriophage T7 RNA polymerase
    993..1124    +  CDS            ADH1 (fragment): ADH1_YEAST - Also known as ADC1. Experimental evidence at protein level: Swiss-Prot protein existence level 1. This isozyme preferentially catalyzes the conversion of primary unbranched alcohols to their corresponding aldehydes. Also shows activity toward secondary alcohols. From Saccharomyces cerevisiae (strain ATCC 204508 / S288c) (Baker's yeast).
   1128..1315    +  terminator     ADH1 terminator: S. cerevisiae ADH1; transcription terminator for the S. cerevisiae alcohol dehydrogenase 1 (ADH1) gene
   1323..1480    +  CDS            lacZα (fragment): LacZα fragment of β-galactosidase; lacZ fragment
   1486..1537    -  misc_feature   bom (fragment): basis of mobility region from pBR322
   1542..1625    +  CDS            RAF1 (fragment): RAF_YEAST - Experimental evidence at transcript level: Swiss-Prot protein existence level 2. Antagonizes transcriptional repression of recombinase FLP by REP1-REP2. May play a role in plasmid partitioning. From Saccharomyces cerevisiae (strain ATCC 204508 / S288c) (Baker's yeast).
   1779..3125    -  rep_origin     2μ ori: yeast 2μ plasmid origin of replication
   3130..3146    -  promoter       tet promoter (fragment): E. coli promoter for tetracycline efflux protein gene
   3236..4039    -  CDS            URA3: orotidine-5'-phosphate decarboxylase, required for uracil biosynthesis; S. cerevisiae URA3; yeast auxotrophic marker, counterselectable with 5-fluoroorotic acid (5-FOA)
   4040..4255    -  promoter       URA3 promoter: S. cerevisiae URA3
   4366..4470    +  promoter       AmpR promoter: bla
   4471..5331    +  CDS            AmpR: β-lactamase; bla; confers resistance to ampicillin, carbenicillin, and related antibiotics
   5502..6090    +  rep_origin     ori: high-copy-number ColE1/pMB1/pBR322/pUC origin of replication
   6273..6365    +  CDS            lacI (fragment): lac repressor; lacI; The lac repressor binds to the lac operator to inhibit transcription in E. coli. This inhibition can be relieved by adding lactose or isopropyl-β-D-thiogalactopyranoside (IPTG).
   6378..6399    +  protein_bind   CAP binding site: CAP binding activates transcription in the presence of cAMP. E. coli catabolite activator protein
   6414..6444    +  promoter       lac promoter: promoter for the E. coli lac operon
   6452..6468    +  protein_bind   lac operator: The lac repressor binds to the lac operator to inhibit transcription in E. coli. This inhibition can be relieved by adding lactose or isopropyl-β-D-thiogalactopyranoside (IPTG). lac repressor encoded by lacI
   6549..6977    -  rep_origin     f1 ori (sequence partly withheld): f1 bacteriophage origin of replication; arrow indicates direction of (+) strand synthesis
   7005..7671    +  promoter       GAP promoter: S. cerevisiae TDH3; promoter for glyceraldehyde-3-phosphate dehydrogenase
