[The description below was written by a language model from this plasmid's Addgene catalogue record and pLannotate feature annotations shown in this document.]
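Description:
pJL-mGold is a yeast expression plasmid of about 7.7 kb, built on the pJL backbone as an E. coli–Saccharomyces cerevisiae shuttle vector. In bacteria it replicates from a high-copy ColE1/pUC-type origin and is selected with ampicillin through the β-lactamase (AmpR) gene. In yeast it is maintained episomally at high copy number by the 2μ origin, with the URA3 marker and its native promoter allowing selection in uracil auxotrophs and counterselection with 5-fluoroorotic acid. An f1 phage origin is also present. The backbone carries several leftovers from earlier cloning vectors, including fragments of the pBluescript multiple cloning site, a T7 promoter, lac promoter/operator elements, lacZα and lacI fragments, and a second ADH1 terminator preceded by a partial ADH1 coding fragment.

The payload is a 720 bp synthetic coding sequence for mGold, a yellow fluorescent protein derived from mVenus by the L46F and T63S substitutions. The annotation describes it as a more photostable variant and as mammalian codon-optimized. Because the plasmid is circular, the GAP (TDH3, glyceraldehyde-3-phosphate dehydrogenase) promoter annotated at the end of the sequence record lies immediately upstream of the mGold open reading frame at its start. This strong constitutive promoter drives transcription, which ends at an ADH1 terminator directly downstream of the coding sequence. The insert was cloned between BglII and BamHI sites. The depositor notes that a plasmid map labelling the insert as mVenus is incorrect, since the construct encodes mGold. Its recorded purpose is expression of mGold in yeast cells, and it comes from work on phenotype-activated cell sorting.
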