Addgene plasmid #157997: pJL-mGold
Purpose: Expression of mGold in yeast cells
Depositing lab: Francois St-Pierre. Depositing organization: Baylor College of Medicine. Publication: Versatile phenotype-activated cell sorting. Lee J, Liu Z, Suzuki PH, Ahrens JF, Lai S, Lu X, Guan S, St-Pierre F. Sci Adv. 2020 Oct 23;6(43). pii: 6/43/eabb7438. doi: 10.1126/sciadv.abb7438. Print 2020 Oct. PubMed 33097540.
Backbone
  Vector backbone: pJL
  Backbone size w/o insert (bp): 6950
  Total vector size (bp): 7670
  Vector type: Yeast Expression
Growth in bacteria
  Bacterial resistance: Ampicillin, 100 μg/mL
  Growth temperature: 37°C
  Growth strain: DH5alpha
  Copy number: High Copy
Gene/Insert
  Gene/Insert name: mGold (alt name: mVenus(L46F;T63S))
  Species: Synthetic
  Insert size (bp): 720
  Mutation: mGold is mVenus with L46F;T63S mutations
  Promoter: pTDH(GAP promoter)
  Cloning method: Restriction Enzyme; 5′ cloning site BglII (unknown if destroyed); 3′ cloning site BamHI (unknown if destroyed)
  Sequencing primers: 5′ GTAATTCTGTAAATCTATTTCTTAAACTTC
Terms and licenses: Academic/Nonprofit Terms; Industry Terms: Not Available to Industry
Depositor comments: Please note that the mVenus annotation in the plasmid map is incorrect, as this plasmid encodes mGold.
How to cite: pJL-mGold was a gift from Francois St-Pierre (Addgene plasmid # 157997 ; http://n2t.net/addgene:157997 ; RRID:Addgene_157997)
